Addgene plasmid #23514: pDONR223-PSKH1
Depositing lab: William Hahn & David Root. Depositing organization: Dana-Farber Cancer Institute. Publication: COT drives resistance to RAF inhibition through MAP kinase pathway reactivation. Johannessen CM, Boehm JS, Kim SY, Thomas SR, Wardwell L, Johnson LA, Emery CM, Stransky N, Cogdill AP, Barretina J, Caponigro G, Hieronymus H, Murray RR, Salehi-Ashtiani K, Hill DE, Vidal M, Zhao JJ, Yang X, Alkan O, Kim S, Harris JL, Wilson CJ, Myer VE, Finan PM, Root DE, Roberts TM, Golub T, Flaherty KT, Dummer R, Weber BL, Sellers WR, Schlegel R, Wargo JA, Hahn WC, Garraway LA. Nature. 2010 Dec 16;468(7326):968-72. doi: 10.1038/nature09627 PubMed 21107320.
Backbone
  Vector backbone: pDONR223
  Backbone manufacturer: Invitrogen
  Backbone size w/o insert (bp): 5005
  Vector type: Gateway Donor vector
Growth in bacteria
  Bacterial resistance: Spectinomycin, 50 μg/mL
  Growth temperature: 37°C
  Growth strain: DH5alpha
  Copy number: High Copy
Gene/Insert
  Gene/Insert name: PSKH1 (alt name: protein serine kinase H1)
  Species: H. sapiens (human)
  Insert size (bp): 1275
  Entrez Gene: PSKH1
  Cloning method: Gateway Cloning
  Sequencing primers: 5′ M13pUC-fwd; 3′ M13rev
Terms and licenses: Academic/Nonprofit Terms; Industry Terms: Not Available to Industry
Depositor comments: The ORF has no Stop codon. This design enables easy recombination into a destination vector to add an epitope tag of choice and Stop codon to the ORF. Do NOT use this plasmid directly for transfections. A set of 4 custom lentiviral vectors is available ( pLX301 (http://www.addgene.org/25895/) , pLX302 (http://www.addgene.org/25896/) , pLX303 (http://www.addgene.org/25897/) , pLX304 (http://www.addgene.org/25890/) ) to be used to express these ORFs in mammalian cells. These plasmids are not included in the kit and must be ordered separately.
How to cite: pDONR223-PSKH1 was a gift from William Hahn & David Root (Addgene plasmid # 23514 ; http://n2t.net/addgene:23514 ; RRID:Addgene_23514)
