[The description below was written by a language model from this plasmid's Addgene catalogue record.]
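Description:
pDONR223-PSKH1 is a Gateway entry clone built on the Invitrogen pDONR223 donor backbone (about 5 kb without insert) and carrying the human PSKH1 open reading frame, which encodes protein serine kinase H1. The insert is about 1.3 kb and was introduced by Gateway recombination. The plasmid is maintained in E. coli as a high-copy vector under spectinomycin selection. No feature table accompanies the record, so the origin of replication and the recombination sites are not explicitly listed. As a general matter, an ORF recombined into a pDONR vector ends up flanked by attL sites, which allow it to be transferred by an LR reaction into attR-containing destination vectors. M13 forward and reverse primer sites flank the insert for sequence verification.

The ORF lacks a stop codon. This "open" format is deliberate: once the ORF is moved into a destination vector, it reads through into vector-encoded sequence that supplies a C-terminal epitope tag and the stop codon. The entry clone is a shuttle intermediate rather than an expression construct, and the depositors warn against transfecting it directly. The record lists no promoter for the insert. For expression in mammalian cells, the depositors point to a set of four companion lentiviral destination vectors (pLX301 to pLX304), which are obtained separately. The clone appears to belong to a larger ORF collection distributed as a kit. The associated publication used such ORFs to investigate resistance to RAF inhibition through reactivation of the MAP kinase pathway, which points to use in gain-of-function kinase expression studies.
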