>Addgene plasmid #23514 | pDONR223-PSKH1 | depositor partial sequence | sequence record 10811 | Author sequence
ATGGGCTGTGGGACAAGCAAGGTCCTTCCCGAGCCACCCAAGGATGTCCAGCTGGATCTGGTCAAGAAGG
TGGAGCCCTTCAGTGGCACTAAGAGTGACGTGTACAAGCACTTCATCACAGAGGTGGACAGTGTTGGCCC
TGTCAAAGCCGGGTTCCCAGCAGCAAGTCAGTATGCACACCCCTGCCCCGGTCCCCCGACTGCTGGCCAC
ACGGAGCCTCCCTCAGAACCACCACGCAGGGCCAGGGTAGCTAAGTACAGGGCCAAGTTTGACCCACGTG
TTACAGCTAAGTATGACATCAAGGCCCTAATTGGCCGAGGCAGCTTCAGCCGAGTGGTACGTGTAGAGCA
CCGGGCAACCCGGCAGCCGTATGCCATCAAGATGATTGAGACCAAGTACCGGGAGGGGCGGGAGGTGTGT
GAGTCGGAGCTGCGTGTGCTGCGTCGGGTGCGTCATGCCAACATCATCCAGCTGGTGGAGGTGTTCGAGA
CACAGGAGCGGGTGTACATGGTGATGGAGCTGGCCACTGGTGGAGAGCTCTTTGACCGCATCATTGCCAA
GGGCTCCTTCACCGAGCGTGACGCCACGCGGGTGCTGCAGATGGTGCTGGATGGCGTCCGGTATCTGCAT
GCACTGGGCATCACACACCGAGACCTCAAACCTGAGAATCTGCTCTACTACCATCCGGGCACTGACTCCA
AGATCATCATCACCGACTTCGGCCTGGCCAGTGCTCGCAAGAAGGGTGATGACTGCTTGATGAAGACCAC
CTGTGGCACGCCTGAGTACATTGCCCCAGAAGTCCTGGTCCGCAAGCCATACACCAACTCAGTGGACATG
TGGGCGCTGGGCGTCATTGCCTACATCCTACTCAGTGGCACCATGCCGTTTGAGGATGACAACCGTACCC
GGCTGTACCGGCAGATCCTCAGGGGCAAGTACAGTTACTCTGGGGAGCCCTGGCCTAGTGTGTCCAACCT
GGCCAAGGACTTCATTGACCGCCTGCTGACAGTGGACCCTGGAGCCCGTATGACTGCACTGCAGGCCCTG
AGGCACCCGTGGGTGGTGAGCATGGCTGCCTCTTCATCCATGAAGAACCTGCACCGCTCCATATCCCAGA
ACCTCCTTAAACGTGCCTCCTCGCGCTGCCAGAGCACCAAATCTGCCCAGTCCACGCGTTCCAGCCGCTC
CACACGCTCCAATAAGTCACGCCGTGTGCGGGAACGGGAGCTGCGGGAGCTCAACCTGCGCTACCAGCAG
CAATACAATGGCTTG
