>Addgene plasmid #23514 | pDONR223-PSKH1 | addgene partial sequence | sequence record 29296 | 23514 with M13pUC-fwd
AGCTCGGGCCCAATAATGATTTTATTTTGACTGATAGTGACCTGTTCGTTGCAACAAATTGATGAGCAAT
GCTTTTTTATAATGCCAACTTTGTACAAAAAAGTTGGCACCATGGGCTGTGGGACAAGCAAGGTCCTTCC
CGAGCCACCCAAGGATGTCCAGCTGGATCTGGTCAAGAAGGTGGAGCCCTTCAGTGGCACTAAGAGTGAC
GTGTACAAGCACTTCATCACAGAGGTGGACAGTGTTGGCCCTGTCAAAGCCGGGTTCCCAGCAGCAAGTC
AGTATGCACACCCCTGCCCCGGTCCCCCGACTGCTGGCCACACGGAGCCTCCCTCAGAACCACCACGCAG
GGCCAGGGTAGCTAAGTACAGGGCCAAGTTTGACCCACGTGTTACAGCTAAGTATGACATCAAGGCCCTA
ATTGGCCGAGGCAGCTTCAGCCGAGTGGTACGTGTAGAGCACCGGGCAACCCGGCAGCCGTATGCCATCA
AGATGATTGAGACCAAGTACCGGGAGGGGCGGGAGGTGTGTGAGTCGGAGCTGCGTGTGCTGCGTCGGGT
GCGTCATGCCAACATCATCCAGCTGGTGGAGGTGTTCGAGACACAGGAGCGGGTGTACATGGTGATGGAG
CTGGCCACTGGTGGAGAGCTCTTTGACCG
